>Addgene plasmid #179070 | pBBK86 pHomL-RPL18Bp-preCOX4-Link-Scarlet(rfp)-SSA1t-HomR (AmpR) | addgene full sequence | sequence record 360948 | Addgene NGS Result
TTACCAATGCTTAATCAGTGAGGCACCTATCTCAGCGATCTGTCTATTTCGTTCATCCATAGTTGCCTGA
CTCCCCGTCGTGTAGATAACTACGATACGGGAGGGCTTACCATCTGGCCCCAGTGCTGCAATGATACCGC
GGGACCCACGCTCACCGGCTCCAGATTTATCAGCAATAAACCAGCCAGCCGGAAGGGCCGAGCGCAGAAG
TGGTCCTGCAACTTTATCCGCCTCCATCCAGTCTATTAATTGTTGCCGGGAAGCTAGAGTAAGTAGTTCG
CCAGTTAATAGTTTGCGCAACGTTGTTGCCATTGCTACAGGCATCGTGGTGTCACGCTCGTCGTTTGGTA
TGGCTTCATTCAGCTCCGGTTCCCAACGATCAAGGCGAGTTACATGATCCCCCATGTTGTGCAAAAAAGC
GGTTAGCTCCTTCGGTCCTCCGATCGTTGTCAGAAGTAAGTTGGCCGCAGTGTTATCACTCATGGTTATG
GCAGCACTGCATAATTCTCTTACTGTCATGCCATCCGTAAGATGCTTTTCTGTGACTGGTGAGTACTCAA
CCAAGTCATTCTGAGAATAGTGTATGCGGCGACCGAGTTGCTCTTGCCCGGCGTCAATACGGGATAATAC
CGCGCCACATAGCAGAACTTTAAAAGTGCTCATCATTGGAAAACGTTCTTCGGGGCGAAAACTCTCAAGG
ATCTTACCGCTGTTGAGATCCAGTTCGATGTAACCCACTCGTGCACCCAACTGATCTTCAGCATCTTTTA
CTTTCACCAGCGTTTCTGGGTGAGCAAAAACAGGAAGGCAAAATGCCGCAAAAAAGGGAATAAGGGCGAC
ACGGAAATGTTGAATACTCATACTCTTCCTTTTTCAATATTATTGAAGCATTTATCAGGGTTATTGTCTC
ATGAGCGGATACATATTTGAATGTATTTAGAAAAATAAACAAATAGGGGTTCCGCGCACATTTCCCCGAA
AAGTGCCACCTGTCATGACCAAAATCCCTTAACGTGAGTTTTCGTTCCACTGAGCGTCAGACCCCGTAGA
AAAGATCAAAGGATCTTCTTGAGATCCTTTTTTTCTGCGCGTAATCTGCTGCTTGCAAACAAAAAAACCA
CCGCTACCAGCGGTGGTTTGTTTGCCGGATCAAGAGCTACCAACTCTTTTTCCGAAGGTAACTGGCTTCA
GCAGAGCGCAGATACCAAATACTGTTCTTCTAGTGTAGCCGTAGTTAGGCCACCACTTCAAGAACTCTGT
AGCACCGCCTACATACCTCGCTCTGCTAATCCTGTTACCAGTGGCTGCTGCCAGTGGCGATAAGTCGTGT
CTTACCGGGTTGGACTCAAGACGATAGTTACCGGATAAGGCGCAGCGGTCGGGCTGAACGGGGGGTTCGT
GCACACAGCCCAGCTTGGAGCGAACGACCTACACCGAACTGAGATACCTACAGCGTGAGCTATGAGAAAG
CGCCACGCTTCCCGAAGGGAGAAAGGCGGACAGGTATCCGGTAAGCGGCAGGGTCGGAACAGGAGAGCGC
ACGAGGGAGCTTCCAGGGGGAAACGCCTGGTATCTTTATAGTCCTGTCGGGTTTCGCCACCTCTGACTTG
AGCGTCGATTTTTGTGATGCTCGTCAGGGGGGCGGAGCCTATGGAAAAACGCCAGCAACGCGGCCTTTTT
ACGGTTCCTGGCCTTTTGCTGGCCTTTTGCTCACATGTTCTTTCCTGCGTTATCCCCTGATTCTGTGGAT
AACCGTGCGGCCGCCAATGTTATCTATTGGCAGATGTTCATACGGGGCTTTCAAATATTGATGAAATTAT
GTGATGTTTAGAAGAAGATTCGAACTGTTTTCAGTAGATTTGGTAACTGTGCAACCATAACTCATGCCCC
CTATTTATCGGCATTGAGATTGTAAAGGAAGTAAAACGCATTTTTGCAGATCTGTTCTCTTATGTATTTT
TAATCGTCCTTGTATGGAAGTATCAAAGGGGACGTTCTTCACCTCCTTGGAAAACGCAAACTTTCTTTTT
GCCTATCACAGTATCTTATCGAGCTAACTATTTTCGACACACATGAAAAAGCAGAAATATTAACGAAAAA
GAAAAGAAAGACCATGTCATGTACGGGCAATCAGAATATGCAAGATGAGCGGGAACGGGCGAAATGTGCA
CGCGCACAACTTACGAAACGCGGATGAGTCACTGACAGCCACCGCAGAGGTTCTGACTCCTACTGAGCTC
TATTGGAGGTGGCAGAACCGGTAATCCCACAGTGAGCAACTTGACAAACCAACAGATATAGGCTGTGTCT
TAAAATATACCATCCAATACCTTGATGAACTTTTCAAAGATGACTAAAATAAGTGAAATTTCAACATTAA
CTTCGAGCTGTAAACACAGTGGTTTCTTTGCATAAACACCATCAGCCTCAAGTCGTCAAGTAAAGATTTC
GTGTTCATGCAGATAGATAACAATCTATATGTTGATAATTAGCGTTGCCTCATCAATGCGTACACGAAGA
ATATACTAAAAAATGAGCAGGCAAGATAAACGAAGGCAAAGATGACAGAGCAGAAAGCCCTAGTAAAGCG
TATTACAAATGAAACCAAGATTCAGATTGCGATCCCTGAATTCGCATCTAGATGGTAGAGCCACAAACAG
CCGGTACAAGCAACGATCTCCAGGACCATCTGAATCATGCGCGGATGACACGAACTCACGACGGCGATCA
CAGACATTAACCCACAGTACAGACACTGCGACAACGTGGCAATTCGTCGCAATACCGTCTCACTGAACTG
GCCGATAATTGCAGACGAACGAAGAGGATGTCCAATATTTTTTTTAAGGAATAAGGATACTTCAAGACTA
GATTCCCCCCTGCATTCCCATCAGAACCGTAAACCTTGGCGCTTTCCTTGGGAAGTATTCAAGAAGTGCC
TTGTCCGGTTTCTGTGGCTCACAAACCAGCGCGCCCGATATGGCTTTCTTTTCACTTATGAATGTACCAG
TACGGGACAATTAGAACGCTCCTGTAACAATCTCTTTGCAAATGTGGGGTTACATTCTAACCATGTCACA
CTGCTGACGAAATTCAAAGTAAAAAAAAATGGGACCACGTCTTGAGAACGATAGATTTTCTTTATTTTAC
ATTGAACAGTCGTTGTCTCAGCGCGCTTTATGTTTTCATTCATACTTCATATTATAAAATAACAAAAGAA
GAATTTCATATTCACGCCCAAGAAATCAGGCTGCTTTCCAAATGCAATTGACACTTCATTAGCCATCACA
CAAAACTCTTTCTTGCTGGAGCTTCTTTTAAAAAAGACCTCAGTACACCAAACACGTTACCCGACCTCGT
TATTTTACGACAACTATGATAAAATTCTGAAGAAAAAATAAAAAAATTTTCATACTTCTTGCTTTTATTT
AAACCATTGAATGATTTCTTTTGAACAAAACTACCTGTTTCACCAAAGGAAATAGAAAGAAAAAATCAAT
TAGAAGAAAACAAAAAACAAAAGATCTATGCTTTCACTACGTCAATCTATAAGATTTTTCAAGCCAGCCA
CAAGAACTTTGTGTAGCTCTAGATATCTGCTTCAGCAAGGATCCGGTCCTTCTGGCCCAACTGGCATGGT
TAGTAAAGGTGAAGCTGTTATAAAAGAATTCATGAGGTTTAAAGTTCATATGGAAGGTTCAATGAATGGT
CATGAATTTGAAATTGAAGGTGAAGGTGAAGGTAGACCATATGAAGGTACACAAACTGCTAAATTGAAAG
TTACTAAAGGTGGTCCATTACCATTTTCTTGGGATATTTTGTCTCCACAATTCATGTATGGTTCTAGAGC
TTTTATTAAGCATCCAGCTGATATTCCAGATTATTATAAACAATCTTTTCCTGAAGGTTTTAAATGGGAA
AGAGTTATGAATTTCGAAGATGGTGGTGCTGTTACTGTTACTCAAGATACTTCTTTGGAAGATGGTACTT
TAATCTATAAAGTTAAATTGAGAGGTACTAATTTTCCACCAGATGGTCCAGTTATGCAAAAGAAAACTAT
GGGTTGGGAAGCATCTACTGAAAGATTGTATCCAGAAGATGGTGTTTTGAAAGGAGACATTAAGATGGCT
TTGAGATTGAAAGATGGTGGTCGGTACCTGGCCGACTTCAAGACCACCTATAAAGCTAAAAAACCAGTTC
AAATGCCAGGTGCATATAATGTTGATAGAAAGTTAGATATAACGTCGCATAACGAGGACTATACTGTAGT
TGAACAATATGAACGTAGTGAAGGTAGACATAGTACCGGAGGAATGGATGAATTGTATAAATAGCTCGAG
TGGCGCCAATTGGTGCGGCAATTGATAATAACGAAAATGTCTTTTAATGATCTGGGTATAATGAGGAATT
TTCCGAACGTTTTTACTTTATATATATATATACATGTAACATATATTCTATACGCTATAGAGAAAGGAAA
TTTTTCAATTAAAAAAAAAATAGAGAAAGAGTTTCACTTCTTGATTATCGCTAACACTAATGGTTGAAGT
ACTGCTACTTTAATTTTATGCTGCCAATGAGACGACGGGGTCATCACGGCTCATCATGCGCCAAACAAAT
GTGTGCAATACACGCTCGGATGACTGCATGATGACCGCACTGACTGGGGACAGCAGATCCACCTAAGCCT
GTGAGAGAAGCAGACACCCGACAGATCAAGGCAGTTAACTAGTGCACTGCAGTACAAATCGTCCCCAACA
AAAGTGGGCTCTCAAAATTCATCACATTTAAATGCATATAGGAAGAGCAACAGTTGGTTTGCATCTGATG
TTCCTTAAAGATTTCGACATAATGTGCGAAGTAGATCCCTTCAGCACTGTACTTGTTTTTGCGACTAGAT
TGTAAATCATTCTTTATTTAATCTCTTTCTTTAACTACTGCTTAAAGTATAATTTGGTCCGTAGTTTAAT
AACTATACTAAGCGAACGCTCTCTCGAAATTTTTCTTAACGCGTCCTTGTACTGCGTCTAACGCTTTTGC
CACTTGGATTTCTATTATAGGAAATAGTCTCACTTACTGGGCGACGAATTTTCGCGTTTTGATGAAGCAC
AGGAAGAATTTCTTTATGCTCAGAAGTTTGACAGCAAGCAAGTTCATCATTCGAACTAGCCTTATTGTTT
TAGTTCAGTGACAGCGAACTGCCGTACTCGATGCTTTATTTCTCACGGTAGAGCGGAAGAACAGATAGAT
CCCTACATATTGCTACCACTTCTATTACACAATAGTTTCAATAGCTTGCAGCGTAGCTAAACTCTAAAAT
TTATCTAAATCACTCATATAAACCGAACCCTTCCCCTTCCGCTTATAGTACAGCTGATGCTCCTTCACTA
TTTTAACATGTGGAATTCTTGAAAGAATGAAATCGCCATGCCAAGCCATCACACGGTCTTTTATGCAATT
GATTGACCGCCTGCAACACATAGGCAGTAAAATTTTTACAAGCAGTAGCAGAACAGGCCACACAATCGCA
AGTGATTAACGTCCACACAGGTATAGGGTTTCTGGACCATATGATACATGCTCTGGCCAAGCATTCCGGC
TGGTCGCTAATCGTTGAGTGCCGAGCGGCCGCGATTATCAAAAAGGATCTTCACCTAGATCCTTTTAAAT
TAAAAATGAAGTTTTAAATCAATCTAAAGTATATATGAGTAAACTTGGTCTGACAG
Features (pLannotate 1.2.2; 10 found; start..end, strand, type, name):
      1..861     -  CDS            AmpR: β-lactamase; bla; confers resistance to ampicillin, carbenicillin, and related antibiotics
    862..966     -  promoter       AmpR promoter: bla
   1069..1657    +  rep_origin     ori: high-copy-number ColE1/pMB1/pBR322/pUC origin of replication
   2391..2510    +  rep_origin     ARS1 (fragment): S. cerevisiae autonomously replicating sequence ARS1/ARS416
   2515..2561    +  promoter       HIS3 promoter (fragment): S. cerevisiae HIS3
   2562..2624    +  CDS            HIS3 (fragment): imidazoleglycerol-phosphate dehydratase, required for histidine biosynthesis; S. cerevisiae HIS3; yeast auxotrophic marker
   3528..3593    +  CDS            pre-CoxIV: mitochondrial presequence of yeast cytochfome c oxidase subunit IV (Hurt et al., 1984)
   3636..4331    +  CDS            mScarlet-I: mScarlet-I is a basic (constitutively fluorescent) red fluorescent protein published in 2016, derived from synthetic construct. It is reported to be a rapidly-maturing monomer with moderate acid sensitivity.
   5377..5403    +  rep_origin     ARS1 (fragment): S. cerevisiae autonomously replicating sequence ARS1/ARS416
   5500..5621    +  CDS            HIS3 (fragment): imidazoleglycerol-phosphate dehydratase, required for histidine biosynthesis; S. cerevisiae HIS3; yeast auxotrophic marker
