[The description below was written by a language model from this plasmid's Addgene catalogue record and pLannotate feature annotations shown in this document.]
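Description:
pBBK86 pHomL-RPL18Bp-preCOX4-Link-Scarlet(rfp)-SSA1t-HomR is a 5,726-nt yeast integration vector from the Markerless Yeast Localization and Overexpression (MyLO) CRISPR-Cas9 toolkit, assembled by BsaI Golden Gate cloning in the pYTK089 backbone. In E. coli it is maintained at high copy through a ColE1/pUC-type origin and selected with ampicillin via the β-lactamase gene and its native promoter. The record lists no intact yeast selectable marker or complete yeast replication origin. This fits the toolkit's markerless design, in which the cassette is meant to be integrated into the genome rather than carried episomally.

The payload is an expression cassette flanked by left and right homology arms (HomL and HomR). The S. cerevisiae RPL18B promoter drives a fusion of the cytochrome c oxidase subunit IV mitochondrial presequence (preCOX4), a linker, and a red fluorescent protein that the annotation identifies as mScarlet-I, a fast-maturing monomer. According to the construct name, the cassette ends with the SSA1 terminator. The promoter, linker, terminator and arms are not annotated individually in the feature table. The presequence directs import of the fluorescent protein into mitochondria, so the integrated cassette gives a constitutive red marker for that organelle.

The automated annotation also finds short fragments of ARS1 and of the HIS3 promoter and coding sequence on either side of the cassette. Their positions suggest they lie within the homology arms, but the record does not name the integration locus. The construct is presumably used as donor DNA for Cas9-assisted integration, providing a mitochondrial reference marker for colocalization studies in budding yeast.
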