Addgene plasmid #179070: pBBK86 pHomL-RPL18Bp-preCOX4-Link-Scarlet(rfp)-SSA1t-HomR (AmpR)
Purpose: Vector containing a yeast integration cassette for RPL18B-driven expression of preCOX4-Link-Scarlet(rfp), a marker for the mitochondria
Depositing lab: Vincent Martin. Depositing organization: Concordia University. Publication: The MyLo CRISPR-Cas9 Toolkit: A Markerless Yeast Localization and Overexpression CRISPR-Cas9 Toolkit. Bean BDM, Whiteway M, Martin VJJ. G3 (Bethesda). 2022 Jun 16. pii: 6609175. doi: 10.1093/g3journal/jkac154. PubMed 35708612.
Backbone
  Vector backbone: pYTK089 (ColE1, AmpR)
  Vector type: Yeast Expression
Growth in bacteria
  Bacterial resistance: Ampicillin, 100 μg/mL
  Growth temperature: 37°C
  Growth strain: DH5alpha
  Copy number: High Copy
Gene/Insert
  Gene/Insert name: RPL18Bp-preCOX4-Link-Scarlet(rfp)
  Species: S. cerevisiae (budding yeast)
  Cloning method: Restriction Enzyme; 5′ cloning site Unknown (unknown if destroyed); 3′ cloning site Unknown (unknown if destroyed)
Terms and licenses: Academic/Nonprofit Terms; Industry Terms: Not Available to Industry
Depositor comments: Part of the Markerless Yeast Localization and Overexpression (MyLO) CRISPR-Cas9 Toolkit. Vector cloned using BsaI Golden Gate cloning
How to cite: pBBK86 pHomL-RPL18Bp-preCOX4-Link-Scarlet(rfp)-SSA1t-HomR (AmpR) was a gift from Vincent Martin (Addgene plasmid # 179070 ; http://n2t.net/addgene:179070 ; RRID:Addgene_179070)
